>Addgene plasmid #1410 | Myr-(iSH2-p85)-p110alpha-Myc | addgene full sequence | sequence record 352163 | Addgene NGS Result
GTGTGTCAGTTAGGGTGTGGAAAGTCCCCAGGCTCCCCAGCAGGCAGAAGTATGCAAAGCATGCATCTCA
ATTAGTCAGCAACCAGGTGTGGAAAGTCCCCAGGCTCCCCAGCAGGCAGAAGTATGCAAAGCATGCATCT
CAATTAGTCAGCAACCATAGTCCCGCCCCTAACTCCGCCCATCCCGCCCCTAACTCCGCCCAGTTCCGCC
CATTCTCCGCCCCATGGCTGACTAATTTTTTTTATTTATGCAGAGGCCGAGGCCGCCTCGGCCTCTGAGC
TATTCCAGAAGTAGTGAGGAGGCTTTTTTGGAGGCCTAGGCTTTTGCAAAAAGCTCCTCGATCGAGGGGC
TCGCATCTCTCCTTCACGCGCCCGCCGCCCTACCTGAGGCCGCCATCCACGCCGGTTGAGTCGCGTTCTG
CCGCCTCCCGCCTGTGGTGCCTCCTGAACTGCGTCCGCCGTCTAGGTAAGTTTAAAGCTCAGGTCGAGAC
CGGGCCTTTGTCCGGCGCTCCCTTGGAGCCTACCTAGACTCAGCCGGCTCTCCACGCTTTGCCTGACCCT
GCTTGCTCAACTCTACGTCTTTGTTTCGTTTTCTGTTCTGCGCCGTTACAGATCCAAGCTCCTCGAGATC
TTGGTGGCGTGAAACTCCCGCACCTCTTCGGCCAGCGCCTTGTAGAAGCGCGTACCATGGGGAGCAGCAA
GAGCAAGCCCAAGGACCCCAGCCAGCGCGGGGGACATATGTTATATGAGGAGTACACCCGTACTTCCCAG
GAAATCCAAATGAAAAGAACGGCTATCGAAGCATTTAATGAAACCATAAAAATATTTGAAGAACAATGCC
AAACCCAGGAGCGGTACAGCAAAGAATACATAGGGAAGTTTAAACGCGAAGGCAACGAGAAAGAAATTCA
AAGGATTATGCATAACCATGATAAGCTGAAGTCGCGTATCAGTGAGATCATTGACAGTAGGAGGAGGTTG
GAAGAAGACTTGAAGAAGCAGGCAGCTGAGTACCGAGAGATCGACAAACGCATGAACAGTATTAAGCCCG
GGGGAATTTCCGGTGGTGGTGGTGGAATTATGGTACTAGTGGAATGTTTACTCCCCAATGGAATGATAGT
GACTTTAGAATGCCTCCGTGAGGCCACACTCGTCACCATCAAACATGAACTGTTCAGAGAGGCCAGGAAA
TACCCTCTCCATCAGCTTCTGCAAGACGAAACTTCTTACATTTTCGTAAGTGTCACCCAAGAAGCAGAAA
GGGAAGAATTTTTTGATGAAACAAGACGACTTTGTGACCTTCGGCTTTTTCAACCCTTTTTAAAAGTTAT
TGAACCAGTAGGCAACCGTGAAGAAAAGATCCTCAATCGAGAAATTGGTTTTGTTATTGGCATGCCAGTG
TGTGAATTTGATATGGTTAAAGATCCAGAAGTCCAAGACTTTCGAAGGAACATTCTGAATGTTTGCAAAG
AAGCTGTGGACCTGCGGGATCTCAACTCGCCTCATAGCAGAGCAATGTATGTCTACCCTCCAAATGTCGA
GTCTTCCCCAGAACTGCCAAAGCACATCTACAACAAGTTAGATAAAGGACAAATCATAGTGGTGATTTGG
GTAATAGTCTCTCCAAACAACGACAAGCAGAAGTACACTCTGAAGATCAATCATGACTGTGTGCCAGAGC
AAGTCATTGCTGAAGCCATCAGGAAAAAGACTCGGAGCATGTTGTTGTCCTCTGAGCAGCTGAAACTCTG
TGTCTTAGAATATCAGGGCAAGTATATTCTGAAAGTGTGTGGCTGTGACGAATACTTCCTGGAAAAGTAC
CCTCTGAGTCAGTACAAGTACATAAGAAGCTGTATAATGCTGGGGAGGATGCCCAACTTGATGCTGATGG
CCAAAGAAAGCCTATACTCTCAGCTGCCGATTGATAGCTTCACCATGCCGTCATACTCCAGGCGCATCTC
CACAGCCACACCCTACATGAATGGAGAGACATCTACGAAATCCCTCTGGGTCATAAATAGTGCGCTCAGA
ATAAAAATTCTTTGTGCAACCTATGTAAATGTAAATATTCGAGACATTGATAAGATCTATGTTCGAACAG
GTATCTACCATGGAGGAGAACCCTTATGTGACAATGTGAACACTCAAAGAGTACCTTGTTCCAATCCTAG
GTGGAATGAATGGCTGAATTATGATATATACATTCCTGATCTTCCTCGTGCTGCGCGCCTTTGCCTTTCA
ATCTGCTCTGTTAAAGGCCGAAAGGGTGCTAAGGAGGAGCACTGTCCGTTGGCCTGGGGAAACATAAACT
TGTTTGATTATACAGACACCCTAGTGTCCGGGAAAATGGCTTTGAATCTCTGGCCTGTACCGCATGGGTT
AGAAGATCTGCTGAACCCTATTGGTGTTACTGGGTCAAATCCAAATAAAGAAACTCCATGCTTAGAGTTG
GAGTTTGATTGGTTCAGCAGTGTGGTGAAGTTTCCAGACATGTCTGTGATCGAAGAACATGCCAATTGGT
CCGTGTCCCGAGAAGCTGGATTCAGTTACTCCCATACAGGACTGAGTAACAGACTAGCCAGAGACAATGA
GTTAAGAGAAAATGACAAGGAACAGCTCCGAGCACTTTGCACCCGGGACCCACTATCTGAAATCACTGAA
CAAGAGAAAGACTTCCTATGGAGCCACAGACACTACTGCGTAACTATTCCTGAAATCCTACCCAAATTGC
TTCTGTCTGTCAAGTGGAATTCCAGAGACGAAGTGGCCCAGATGTACTGCTTAGTAAAAGATTGGCCTCC
AATCAAACCAGAGCAAGCCATGGAACTCCTGGACTGTAACTATCCAGATCCTATGGTTCGGAGTTTTGCT
GTTCGGTGCTTAGAAAAATATTTAACAGATGACAAACTTTCTCAGTACCTCATTCAACTTGTACAGGTCT
TAAAATATGAACAGTATTTGGATAACCTGCTTGTGAGATTTTTACTCAAGAAAGCATTGACAAATCAAAG
GATTGGCCATTTTTTCTTTTGGCATTTAAAATCTGAGATGCACAATAAGACTGTCAGTCAGAGGTTTGGC
CTGCTATTGGAGTCCTACTGCCGTGCCTGTGGGATGTATCTGAAGCACCTGAACAGACAAGTAGAGGCCA
TGGAGAAGCTCATCAACCTAACGGACATCCTTAAGCAGGAGAAGAAGGATGAGACACAAAAGGTACAGAT
GAAGTTTTTGGTTGAACAGATGAGACAGCCAGACTTCATGGATGCTTTGCAGGGTTTTCTGTCCCCTCTG
AATCCTGCTCACCAACTAGGAAACCTCAGGCTTGAAGAGTGTCGAATTATGTCCTCTGCAAAAAGGCCAC
TGTGGTTGAATTGGGAGAACCCAGACATCATGTCAGAGCTACTGTTTCAGAACAATGAGATCATCTTTAA
AAATGGCGACGACTTACGGCAAGATATGTTAACCCTTCAGATCATCCGAATCATGGAGAACATCTGGCAA
AACCAAGGCCTTGACCTTCGCATGCTACCTTATGGCTGTCTATCCATTGGGGACTGTGTGGGTCTCATCG
AGGTGGTGAGAAACTCTCACACCATCATGCAAATCCAGTGCAAAGGAGGCCTGAAGGGGGCGCTGCAGTT
CAACAGCCACACACTGCATCAATGGCTCAAGGACAAGAACAAGGGCGAGATATATGATGCAGCCATTGAC
CTGTTCACTCGGTCCTGCGCTGGGTACTGCGTGGCAACCTTTATCTTGGGAATTGGAGACCGGCACAACA
GCAACATCATGGTGAAAGATGACGGACAGCTGTTTCATATAGATTTTGGGCACTTTTTGGATCACAAGAA
GAAAAAATTTGGCTATAAGCGGGAACGTGTGCCATTTGTGTTGACACAGGATTTCTTGATTGTGATTAGT
AAGGGAGCACAAGAGTACACCAAGACCAGAGAGTTTGAGAGGTTTCAGGAGATGTGTTACAAGGCTTACC
TAGCAATTCGGCAGCATGCCAATCTCTTCATCAACCTTTTTTCAATGATGCTTGGCTCTGGAATGCCAGA
ACTACAATCTTTTGATGACATTGCATATATCCGAAAGACTCTAGCCTTGGACAAAACTGAGCAAGAAGCT
TTGGAATATTTCACAAAGCAAATGAATGATGCACATCATGGTGGATGGACGACAAAAATGGATTGGATCT
TCCACACCATCAAGCAGCATGCTTTGAACGAGCTCGGGGAGCAGAAGCTGATTTCCGAGGAGGACCTGAA
CTGAGGATCCAGACATGATAAGATACATTGATGAGTTTGGACAAACCACAACTAGAATGCAGTGAAAAAA
ATGCTTTATTTGTGAAATTTGTGATGCTATTGCTTTATTTGTAACCATTATAAGCTGCAATAAACAAGTT
AACAACAACAATTGCATTCATTTTATGTTTCAGGTTCAGGGGGAGGTGTGGGAGGTTTTTTAAAGCAAGT
AAAACCTCTACAAATGTGGTATGGCTGATTATGATCCGGCTGCCTCGCGCGTTTCGGTGATGACGGTGAA
AACCTCTGACACATGCAGCTCCCGGAGACGGTCACAGCTTGTCTGTAAGCGGATGCCGGGAGCAGACAAG
CCCGTCAGGGCGCGTCAGCGGGTGTTGGCGGGTGTCGGGGCGCAGCCATGACCCAGTCACGTAGCGATAG
CGGAGTGTATACTGGCTTAACTATGCGGCATCAGAGCAGATTGTACTGAGAGTGCACCATAGGTCGACCG
GTCGACCTATGCGGTGTGAAATACCGCACAGATGCGTAAGGAGAAAATACCGCATCAGGCGCTCTTCCGC
TTCCTCGCTCACTGACTCGCTGCGCTCGGTCGTTCGGCTGCGGCGAGCGGTATCAGCTCACTCAAAGGCG
GTAATACGGTTATCCACAGAATCAGGGGATAACGCAGGAAAGAACATGTGAGCAAAAGGCCAGCAAAAGG
CCAGGAACCGTAAAAAGGCCGCGTTGCTGGCGTTTTTCCATAGGCTCCGCCCCCCTGACGAGCATCACAA
AAATCGACGCTCAAGTCAGAGGTGGCGAAACCCGACAGGACTATAAAGATACCAGGCGTTTCCCCCTGGA
AGCTCCCTCGTGCGCTCTCCTGTTCCGACCCTGCCGCTTACCGGATACCTGTCCGCCTTTCTCCCTTCGG
GAAGCGTGGCGCTTTCTCATAGCTCACGCTGTAGGTATCTCAGTTCGGTGTAGGTCGTTCGCTCCAAGCT
GGGCTGTGTGCACGAACCCCCCGTTCAGCCCGACCGCTGCGCCTTATCCGGTAACTATCGTCTTGAGTCC
AACCCGGTAAGACACGACTTATCGCCACTGGCAGCAGCCACTGGTAACAGGATTAGCAGAGCGAGGTATG
TAGGCGGTGCTACAGAGTTCTTGAAGTGGTGGCCTAACTACGGCTACACTAGAAGGACAGTATTTGGTAT
CTGCGCTCTGCTGAAGCCAGTTACCTTCGGAAAAAGAGTTGGTAGCTCTTGATCCGGCAAACAAACCACC
GCTGGTAGCGGTGGTTTTTTTGTTTGCAAGCAGCAGATTACGCGCAGAAAAAAAGGATCTCAAGAAGATC
CTTTGATCTTTTCTACGGGGTCTGACGCTCAGTGGAACGAAAACTCACGTTAAGGGATTTTGGTCATGAG
ATTATCAAAAAGGATCTTCACCTAGATCCTTTTAAATTAAAAATGAAGTTTTAAATCAATCTAAAGTATA
TATGAGTAAACTTGGTCTGACAGTTACCAATGCTTAATCAGTGAGGCACCTATCTCAGCGATCTGTCTAT
TTCGTTCATCCATAGTTGCCTGACTCCCCGTCGTGTAGATAACTACGATACGGGAGGGCTTACCATCTGG
CCCCAGTGCTGCAATGATACCGCGAGACCCACGCTCACCGGCTCCAGATTTATCAGCAATAAACCAGCCA
GCCGGAAGGGCCGAGCGCAGAAGTGGTCCTGCAACTTTATCCGCCTCCATCCAGTCTATTAATTGTTGCC
GGGAAGCTAGAGTAAGTAGTTCGCCAGTTAATAGTTTGCGCAACGTTGTTGCCATTGCTACAGGCATCGT
GGTGTCACGCTCGTCGTTTGGTATGGCTTCATTCAGCTCCGGTTCCCAACGATCAAGGCGAGTTACATGA
TCCCCCATGTTGTGCAAAAAAGCGGTTAGCTCCTTCGGTCCTCCGATCGTTGTCAGAAGTAAGTTGGCCG
CAGTGTTATCACTCATGGTTATGGCAGCACTGCATAATTCTCTTACTGTCATGCCATCCGTAAGATGCTT
TTCTGTGACTGGTGAGTACTCAACCAAGTCATTCTGAGAATAGTGTATGCGGCGACCGAGTTGCTCTTGC
CCGGCGTCAATACGGGATAATACCGCGCCACATAGCAGAACTTTAAAAGTGCTCATCATTGGAAAACGTT
CTTCGGGGCGAAAACTCTCAAGGATCTTACCGCTGTTGAGATCCAGTTCGATGTAACCCACTCGTGCACC
CAACTGATCTTCAGCATCTTTTACTTTCACCAGCGTTTCTGGGTGAGCAAAAACAGGAAGGCAAAATGCC
GCAAAAAAGGGAATAAGGGCGACACGGAAATGTTGAATACTCATACTCTTCCTTTTTCAATATTATTGAA
GCATTTATCAGGGTTATTGTCTCATGAGCGGATACATATTTGAATGTATTTAGAAAAATAAACAAATAGG
GGTTCCGCGCACATTTCCCCGAAAAGTGCCACCTGACGTCTAAGAAACCATTATTATCATGACATTAACC
TATAAAAATAGGCGTATCACGAGGCCCTTTCGTCTTCAAGAATTGGTCGACCAATTCTCATGTTTGACAG
CTTATCATCGATAAGCTTGGCTGTGGAAT
Features (pLannotate 1.2.2; 14 found; start..end, strand, type, name):
      1..330     +  promoter       SV40 promoter: SV40 enhancer and early promoter
    346..614     +  LTR            5' LTR (truncated): truncated 5' long terminal repeat (LTR) from human T-cell leukemia virus (HTLV) type 1
    627..666     +  5'UTR          HSV TK 5'-UTR: 5' untranslated region from the herpes simplex virus thymidine kinase gene
    687..728     +  CDS            myr: N-myristoylation signal from Src kinase (Pellman et al., 1985; Kaplan et al., 1988)
    741..1049    +  CDS            pik3r1-a (fragment): P85AA_XENLA - Experimental evidence at transcript level: Swiss-Prot protein existence level 2. Binds to activated (phosphorylated) protein-Tyr kinases, through its SH2 domain, and acts as an adapter, mediating the association of the p110 catalytic unit to the plasma membrane. From Xenopus laevis (African clawed frog).
   1083..4229    +  CDS            Pik3ca: PK3CA_MOUSE - Experimental evidence at protein level: Swiss-Prot protein existence level 1. Phosphoinositide-3-kinase (PI3K) phosphorylates phosphatidylinositol (PI) and its phosphorylated derivatives at position 3 of the inositol ring to produce 3-phosphoinositides. Uses ATP and PtdIns(4,5)P2 (phosphatidylinositol 4,5-bisphosphate) to generate phosphatidylinositol 3,4,5-trisphosphate (PIP3). PIP3 plays a key role by recruiting PH domain-containing proteins to the membrane, including AKT1 and PDPK1, activating signaling cascades involved in cell growth, survival, proliferation, motility and mo
   4230..4248    -  LTR            3' LTR (ΔU3) (fragment): self-inactivating 3' long terminal repeat (LTR) from Moloney murine leukemia virus
   4276..4410    -  polyA_signal   SV40 poly(A) signal: SV40 polyadenylation signal
   4433..4516    -  CDS            large T antigen (fragment): large T antigen from SV40 (simian virus 40)
   4519..4559    +  CDS            rop (fragment): Rop protein, which maintains plasmids at low copy number; rop
   5005..5593    -  rep_origin     ori: high-copy-number ColE1/pMB1/pBR322/pUC origin of replication
   5764..6624    -  CDS            AmpR: β-lactamase; bla; confers resistance to ampicillin, carbenicillin, and related antibiotics
   6625..6729    -  promoter       AmpR promoter: bla
   6854..6878    +  promoter       tet promoter (fragment): E. coli promoter for tetracycline efflux protein gene
