>Addgene plasmid #1410 | Myr-(iSH2-p85)-p110alpha-Myc Sequencing Result | analyzer sequence | sequence record 349135
GTGTGTCAGTTAGGGTGTGGAAAGTCCCCAGGCTCCCCAGCAGGCAGAAGTATGCAAAGCATGCATCTCA
ATTAGTCAGCAACCAGGTGTGGAAAGTCCCCAGGCTCCCCAGCAGGCAGAAGTATGCAAAGCATGCATCT
CAATTAGTCAGCAACCATAGTCCCGCCCCTAACTCCGCCCATCCCGCCCCTAACTCCGCCCAGTTCCGCC
CATTCTCCGCCCCATGGCTGACTAATTTTTTTTATTTATGCAGAGGCCGAGGCCGCCTCGGCCTCTGAGC
TATTCCAGAAGTAGTGAGGAGGCTTTTTTGGAGGCCTAGGCTTTTGCAAAAAGCTCCTCGATCGAGGGGC
TCGCATCTCTCCTTCACGCGCCCGCCGCCCTACCTGAGGCCGCCATCCACGCCGGTTGAGTCGCGTTCTG
CCGCCTCCCGCCTGTGGTGCCTCCTGAACTGCGTCCGCCGTCTAGGTAAGTTTAAAGCTCAGGTCGAGAC
CGGGCCTTTGTCCGGCGCTCCCTTGGAGCCTACCTAGACTCAGCCGGCTCTCCACGCTTTGCCTGACCCT
GCTTGCTCAACTCTACGTCTTTGTTTCGTTTTCTGTTCTGCGCCGTTACAGATCCAAGCTCCTCGAGATC
TTGGTGGCGTGAAACTCCCGCACCTCTTCGGCCAGCGCCTTGTAGAAGCGCGTACCATGGGGAGCAGCAA
GAGCAAGCCCAAGGACCCCAGCCAGCGCGGGGGACATATGTTATATGAGGAGTACACCCGTACTTCCCAG
GAAATCCAAATGAAAAGAACGGCTATCGAAGCATTTAATGAAACCATAAAAATATTTGAAGAACAATGCC
AAACCCAGGAGCGGTACAGCAAAGAATACATAGGGAAGTTTAAACGCGAAGGCAACGAGAAAGAAATTCA
AAGGATTATGCATAACCATGATAAGCTGAAGTCGCGTATCAGTGAGATCATTGACAGTAGGAGGAGGTTG
GAAGAAGACTTGAAGAAGCAGGCAGCTGAGTACCGAGAGATCGACAAACGCATGAACAGTATTAAGCCCG
GGGGAATTTCCGGTGGTGGTGGTGGAATTATGGTACTAGTGGAATGTTTACTCCCCAATGGAATGATAGT
GACTTTAGAATGCCTCCGTGAGGCCACACTCGTCACCATCAAACATGAACTGTTCAGAGAGGCCAGGAAA
TACCCTCTCCATCAGCTTCTGCAAGACGAAACTTCTTACATTTTCGTAAGTGTCACCCAAGAAGCAGAAA
GGGAAGAATTTTTTGATGAAACAAGACGACTTTGTGACCTTCGGCTTTTTCAACCCTTTTTAAAAGTTAT
TGAACCAGTAGGCAACCGTGAAGAAAAGATCCTCAATCGAGAAATTGGTTTTGTTATTGGCATGCCAGTG
TGTGAATTTGATATGGTTAAAGATCCAGAAGTCCAAGACTTTCGAAGGAACATTCTGAATGTTTGCAAAG
AAGCTGTGGACCTGCGGGATCTCAACTCGCCTCATAGCAGAGCAATGTATGTCTACCCTCCAAATGTCGA
GTCTTCCCCAGAACTGCCAAAGCACATCTACAACAAGTTAGATAAAGGACAAATCATAGTGGTGATTTGG
GTAATAGTCTCTCCAAACAACGACAAGCAGAAGTACACTCTGAAGATCAATCATGACTGTGTGCCAGAGC
AAGTCATTGCTGAAGCCATCAGGAAAAAGACTCGGAGCATGTTGTTGTCCTCTGAGCAGCTGAAACTCTG
TGTCTTAGAATATCAGGGCAAGTATATTCTGAAAGTGTGTGGCTGTGACGAATACTTCCTGGAAAAGTAC
CCTCTGAGTCAGTACAAGTACATAAGAAGCTGTATAATGCTGGGGAGGATGCCCAACTTGATGCTGATGG
CCAAAGAAAGCCTATACTCTCAGCTGCCGATTGATAGCTTCACCATGCCGTCATACTCCAGGCGCATCTC
CACAGCCACACCCTACATGAATGGAGAGACATCTACGAAATCCCTCTGGGTCATAAATAGTGCGCTCAGA
ATAAAAATTCTTTGTGCAACCTATGTAAATGTAAATATTCGAGACATTGATAAGATCTATGTTCGAACAG
GTATCTACCATGGAGGAGAACCCTTATGTGACAATGTGAACACTCAAAGAGTACCTTGTTCCAATCCTAG
GTGGAATGAATGGCTGAATTATGATATATACATTCCTGATCTTCCTCGTGCTGCGCGCCTTTGCCTTTCA
ATCTGCTCTGTTAAAGGCCGAAAGGGTGCTAAGGAGGAGCACTGTCCGTTGGCCTGGGGAAACATAAACT
TGTTTGATTATACAGACACCCTAGTGTCCGGGAAAATGGCTTTGAATCTCTGGCCTGTACCGCATGGGTT
AGAAGATCTGCTGAACCCTATTGGTGTTACTGGGTCAAATCCAAATAAAGAAACTCCATGCTTAGAGTTG
GAGTTTGATTGGTTCAGCAGTGTGGTGAAGTTTCCAGACATGTCTGTGATCGAAGAACATGCCAATTGGT
CCGTGTCCCGAGAAGCTGGATTCAGTTACTCCCATACAGGACTGAGTAACAGACTAGCCAGAGACAATGA
GTTAAGAGAAAATGACAAGGAACAGCTCCGAGCACTTTGCACCCGGGACCCACTATCTGAAATCACTGAA
CAAGAGAAAGACTTCCTATGGAGCCACAGACACTACTGCGTAACTATTCCTGAAATCCTACCCAAATTGC
TTCTGTCTGTCAAGTGGAATTCCAGAGACGAAGTGGCCCAGATGTACTGCTTAGTAAAAGATTGGCCTCC
AATCAAACCAGAGCAAGCCATGGAACTCCTGGACTGTAACTATCCAGATCCTATGGTTCGGAGTTTTGCT
GTTCGGTGCTTAGAAAAATATTTAACAGATGACAAACTTTCTCAGTACCTCATTCAACTTGTACAGGTCT
TAAAATATGAACAGTATTTGGATAACCTGCTTGTGAGATTTTTACTCAAGAAAGCATTGACAAATCAAAG
GATTGGCCATTTTTTCTTTTGGCATTTAAAATCTGAGATGCACAATAAGACTGTCAGTCAGAGGTTTGGC
CTGCTATTGGAGTCCTACTGCCGTGCCTGTGGGATGTATCTGAAGCACCTGAACAGACAAGTAGAGGCCA
TGGAGAAGCTCATCAACCTAACGGACATCCTTAAGCAGGAGAAGAAGGATGAGACACAAAAGGTACAGAT
GAAGTTTTTGGTTGAACAGATGAGACAGCCAGACTTCATGGATGCTTTGCAGGGTTTTCTGTCCCCTCTG
AATCCTGCTCACCAACTAGGAAACCTCAGGCTTGAAGAGTGTCGAATTATGTCCTCTGCAAAAAGGCCAC
TGTGGTTGAATTGGGAGAACCCAGACATCATGTCAGAGCTACTGTTTCAGAACAATGAGATCATCTTTAA
AAATGGCGACGACTTACGGCAAGATATGTTAACCCTTCAGATCATCCGAATCATGGAGAACATCTGGCAA
AACCAAGGCCTTGACCTTCGCATGCTACCTTATGGCTGTCTATCCATTGGGGACTGTGTGGGTCTCATCG
AGGTGGTGAGAAACTCTCACACCATCATGCAAATCCAGTGCAAAGGAGGCCTGAAGGGGGCGCTGCAGTT
CAACAGCCACACACTGCATCAATGGCTCAAGGACAAGAACAAGGGCGAGATATATGATGCAGCCATTGAC
CTGTTCACTCGGTCCTGCGCTGGGTACTGCGTGGCAACCTTTATCTTGGGAATTGGAGACCGGCACAACA
GCAACATCATGGTGAAAGATGACGGACAGCTGTTTCATATAGATTTTGGGCACTTTTTGGATCACAAGAA
GAAAAAATTTGGCTATAAGCGGGAACGTGTGCCATTTGTGTTGACACAGGATTTCTTGATTGTGATTAGT
AAGGGAGCACAAGAGTACACCAAGACCAGAGAGTTTGAGAGGTTTCAGGAGATGTGTTACAAGGCTTACC
TAGCAATTCGGCAGCATGCCAATCTCTTCATCAACCTTTTTTCAATGATGCTTGGCTCTGGAATGCCAGA
ACTACAATCTTTTGATGACATTGCATATATCCGAAAGACTCTAGCCTTGGACAAAACTGAGCAAGAAGCT
TTGGAATATTTCACAAAGCAAATGAATGATGCACATCATGGTGGATGGACGACAAAAATGGATTGGATCT
TCCACACCATCAAGCAGCATGCTTTGAACGAGCTCGGGGAGCAGAAGCTGATTTCCGAGGAGGACCTGAA
CTGAGGATCCAGACATGATAAGATACATTGATGAGTTTGGACAAACCACAACTAGAATGCAGTGAAAAAA
ATGCTTTATTTGTGAAATTTGTGATGCTATTGCTTTATTTGTAACCATTATAAGCTGCAATAAACAAGTT
AACAACAACAATTGCATTCATTTTATGTTTCAGGTTCAGGGGGAGGTGTGGGAGGTTTTTTAAAGCAAGT
AAAACCTCTACAAATGTGGTATGGCTGATTATGATCCGGCTGCCTCGCGCGTTTCGGTGATGACGGTGAA
AACCTCTGACACATGCAGCTCCCGGAGACGGTCACAGCTTGTCTGTAAGCGGATGCCGGGAGCAGACAAG
CCCGTCAGGGCGCGTCAGCGGGTGTTGGCGGGTGTCGGGGCGCAGCCATGACCCAGTCACGTAGCGATAG
CGGAGTGTATACTGGCTTAACTATGCGGCATCAGAGCAGATTGTACTGAGAGTGCACCATAGGTCGACCG
GTCGACCGGTCGACCGGTCGACCTATGCGGTGTGAAATACCGCACAGATGCGTAAGGAGAAAATACCGCA
TCAGGCGCTCTTCCGCTTCCTCGCTCACTGACTCGCTGCGCTCGGTCGTTCGGCTGCGGCGAGCGGTATC
AGCTCACTCAAAGGCGGTAATACGGTTATCCACAGAATCAGGGGATAACGCAGGAAAGAACATGTGAGCA
AAAGGCCAGCAAAAGGCCAGGAACCGTAAAAAGGCCGCGTTGCTGGCGTTTTTCCATAGGCTCCGCCCCC
CTGACGAGCATCACAAAAATCGACGCTCAAGTCAGAGGTGGCGAAACCCGACAGGACTATAAAGATACCA
GGCGTTTCCCCCTGGAAGCTCCCTCGTGCGCTCTCCTGTTCCGACCCTGCCGCTTACCGGATACCTGTCC
GCCTTTCTCCCTTCGGGAAGCGTGGCGCTTTCTCATAGCTCACGCTGTAGGTATCTCAGTTCGGTGTAGG
TCGTTCGCTCCAAGCTGGGCTGTGTGCACGAACCCCCCGTTCAGCCCGACCGCTGCGCCTTATCCGGTAA
CTATCGTCTTGAGTCCAACCCGGTAAGACACGACTTATCGCCACTGGCAGCAGCCACTGGTAACAGGATT
AGCAGAGCGAGGTATGTAGGCGGTGCTACAGAGTTCTTGAAGTGGTGGCCTAACTACGGCTACACTAGAA
GGACAGTATTTGGTATCTGCGCTCTGCTGAAGCCAGTTACCTTCGGAAAAAGAGTTGGTAGCTCTTGATC
CGGCAAACAAACCACCGCTGGTAGCGGTGGTTTTTTTGTTTGCAAGCAGCAGATTACGCGCAGAAAAAAA
GGATCTCAAGAAGATCCTTTGATCTTTTCTACGGGGTCTGACGCTCAGTGGAACGAAAACTCACGTTAAG
GGATTTTGGTCATGAGATTATCAAAAAGGATCTTCACCTAGATCCTTTTAAATTAAAAATGAAGTTTTAA
ATCAATCTAAAGTATATATGAGTAAACTTGGTCTGACAGTTACCAATGCTTAATCAGTGAGGCACCTATC
TCAGCGATCTGTCTATTTCGTTCATCCATAGTTGCCTGACTCCCCGTCGTGTAGATAACTACGATACGGG
AGGGCTTACCATCTGGCCCCAGTGCTGCAATGATACCGCGAGACCCACGCTCACCGGCTCCAGATTTATC
AGCAATAAACCAGCCAGCCGGAAGGGCCGAGCGCAGAAGTGGTCCTGCAACTTTATCCGCCTCCATCCAG
TCTATTAATTGTTGCCGGGAAGCTAGAGTAAGTAGTTCGCCAGTTAATAGTTTGCGCAACGTTGTTGCCA
TTGCTACAGGCATCGTGGTGTCACGCTCGTCGTTTGGTATGGCTTCATTCAGCTCCGGTTCCCAACGATC
AAGGCGAGTTACATGATCCCCCATGTTGTGCAAAAAAGCGGTTAGCTCCTTCGGTCCTCCGATCGTTGTC
AGAAGTAAGTTGGCCGCAGTGTTATCACTCATGGTTATGGCAGCACTGCATAATTCTCTTACTGTCATGC
CATCCGTAAGATGCTTTTCTGTGACTGGTGAGTACTCAACCAAGTCATTCTGAGAATAGTGTATGCGGCG
ACCGAGTTGCTCTTGCCCGGCGTCAATACGGGATAATACCGCGCCACATAGCAGAACTTTAAAAGTGCTC
ATCATTGGAAAACGTTCTTCGGGGCGAAAACTCTCAAGGATCTTACCGCTGTTGAGATCCAGTTCGATGT
AACCCACTCGTGCACCCAACTGATCTTCAGCATCTTTTACTTTCACCAGCGTTTCTGGGTGAGCAAAAAC
AGGAAGGCAAAATGCCGCAAAAAAGGGAATAAGGGCGACACGGAAATGTTGAATACTCATACTCTTCCTT
TTTCAATATTATTGAAGCATTTATCAGGGTTATTGTCTCATGAGCGGATACATATTTGAATGTATTTAGA
AAAATAAACAAATAGGGGTTCCGCGCACATTTCCCCGAAAAGTGCCACCTGACGTCTAAGAAACCATTAT
TATCATGACATTAACCTATAAAAATAGGCGTATCACGAGGCCCTTTCGTCTTCAAGAATTGGTCGACCAA
TTCTCATGTTTGACAGCTTATCATCGATAAGCTTGGCTGTGGAAT
Features (pLannotate 1.2.2; 16 found; start..end, strand, type, name):
      1..330     +  promoter       SV40 promoter: SV40 enhancer and early promoter
    346..614     +  LTR            5' LTR (truncated): truncated 5' long terminal repeat (LTR) from human T-cell leukemia virus (HTLV) type 1
    627..666     +  5'UTR          HSV TK 5'-UTR: 5' untranslated region from the herpes simplex virus thymidine kinase gene
    687..728     +  CDS            myr: N-myristoylation signal from Src kinase (Pellman et al., 1985; Kaplan et al., 1988)
    741..1049    +  CDS            pik3r1-a (fragment): P85AA_XENLA - Experimental evidence at transcript level: Swiss-Prot protein existence level 2. Binds to activated (phosphorylated) protein-Tyr kinases, through its SH2 domain, and acts as an adapter, mediating the association of the p110 catalytic unit to the plasma membrane. From Xenopus laevis (African clawed frog).
   1083..4229    +  CDS            Pik3ca: PK3CA_MOUSE - Experimental evidence at protein level: Swiss-Prot protein existence level 1. Phosphoinositide-3-kinase (PI3K) phosphorylates phosphatidylinositol (PI) and its phosphorylated derivatives at position 3 of the inositol ring to produce 3-phosphoinositides. Uses ATP and PtdIns(4,5)P2 (phosphatidylinositol 4,5-bisphosphate) to generate phosphatidylinositol 3,4,5-trisphosphate (PIP3). PIP3 plays a key role by recruiting PH domain-containing proteins to the membrane, including AKT1 and PDPK1, activating signaling cascades involved in cell growth, survival, proliferation, motility and mo
   4230..4248    -  LTR            3' LTR (ΔU3) (fragment): self-inactivating 3' long terminal repeat (LTR) from Moloney murine leukemia virus
   4276..4410    -  polyA_signal   SV40 poly(A) signal: SV40 polyadenylation signal
   4433..4516    -  CDS            large T antigen (fragment): large T antigen from SV40 (simian virus 40)
   4519..4559    +  CDS            rop (fragment): Rop protein, which maintains plasmids at low copy number; rop
   4661..4751    +  misc_feature   bom (fragment): basis of mobility region from pBR322
   4784..4835    +  misc_feature   bom (fragment): basis of mobility region from pBR322
   5021..5609    -  rep_origin     ori: high-copy-number ColE1/pMB1/pBR322/pUC origin of replication
   5780..6640    -  CDS            AmpR: β-lactamase; bla; confers resistance to ampicillin, carbenicillin, and related antibiotics
   6641..6745    -  promoter       AmpR promoter: bla
   6870..6894    +  promoter       tet promoter (fragment): E. coli promoter for tetracycline efflux protein gene
