[The description below was written by a language model from this plasmid's Addgene catalogue record and pLannotate feature annotations shown in this document.]
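Description:
Myr-(iSH2-p85)-p110alpha-Myc is a mammalian expression plasmid built on the pSRalpha backbone. It is propagated in E. coli as a high-copy plasmid through a ColE1/pMB1-type origin and selected with ampicillin via the β-lactamase gene. Small remnants of pBR322 (rop, bom and tet promoter fragments) are also annotated. Expression is driven by the composite SRalpha promoter, seen in the feature tables as the SV40 enhancer/early promoter followed by a truncated HTLV-1 LTR segment. A short HSV TK 5' UTR lies upstream of the coding region and an SV40 polyadenylation signal lies downstream. No mammalian selection marker is annotated.

The payload is a single chimeric open reading frame. It begins with the Src N-myristoylation signal, continues with a roughly 300 bp fragment of the p85alpha regulatory subunit (Pik3r1) corresponding to the inter-SH2 region that binds p110, and ends with the mouse p110alpha catalytic subunit (Pik3ca). The catalogue entry lists a C-terminal Myc epitope, but neither feature table annotates it. The automated annotation matched the p85 fragment to a Xenopus homologue, whereas the catalogue gives mouse as the species. The catalogue's insert size of 2000 bp and backbone size of 4700 bp also do not fit the sequenced records, in which the fusion spans about 3.5 kb within a plasmid of about 6.9 kb. The two sequence records are nearly identical, differing by 16 nt and two bom fragment calls.

Tethering the iSH2 domain to p110 and directing the fusion to membranes by myristoylation is a standard design for a constitutively active PI3K. This suggests use in studying PIP3 production and downstream signalling such as AKT, although the record states no purpose. The depositor notes that NcoI, the 5' cloning site, cuts the plasmid at five positions.
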