Addgene plasmid #1410: Myr-(iSH2-p85)-p110alpha-Myc
Depositing lab: Lewis Cantley. Depositing organization: Beth Israel Deaconess Medical Center.
Backbone
  Vector backbone: pSRalpha
  Backbone size w/o insert (bp): 4700
  Vector type: Mammalian Expression
Growth in bacteria
  Bacterial resistance: Ampicillin, 100 μg/mL
  Growth temperature: 37°C
  Growth strain: DH5alpha
  Copy number: High Copy
Gene/Insert
  Gene/Insert name: PI3K catalytic subunit p110alpha-Myc- (iSH2-p85alpha) (alt names: p85 alpha; p110 alpha; Pik3r1, Pik3ca)
  Species: M. musculus (mouse)
  Insert size (bp): 2000
  Entrez Gene: Pik3ca (a.k.a. 6330412C24Rik, caPI3K, p110, p110alpha); Pik3r1 (a.k.a. PI3K, p50alpha, p55alpha, p85alpha)
  Promoter: SRalpha promoter
  Tag / fusion protein: Myc (C terminal on insert)
  Cloning method: Restriction Enzyme; 5′ cloning site NcoI (not destroyed); 3′ cloning site BamHI (not destroyed)
  Sequencing primers: 5′ SV40pro-F2 (5'-CCCCATGGCTGACTAATTTTT-3'); 3′ SV40pA-R
Terms and licenses: Academic/Nonprofit Terms; Industry Terms: Not Available to Industry
Depositor comments: Please note that NcoI is not a unique enzyme and will cut the plasmid DNA at five locations.
How to cite: Myr-(iSH2-p85)-p110alpha-Myc was a gift from Lewis Cantley (Addgene plasmid # 1410 ; http://n2t.net/addgene:1410 ; RRID:Addgene_1410)
