>Addgene plasmid #1410 | Myr-(iSH2-p85)-p110alpha-Myc | addgene partial sequence | sequence record 16468 | 1410 with mPIK3CA-F (gcagcatgccaatctcttc)
CCAGAACTACAATCTTTTGATGACATTGCATATATCCGAAAGACTCTAGCCTTGGACAAAACTGAGCAAG
AAGCTTTGGAATATTTCACAAAGCAAATGAATGATGCACATCATGGTGGATGGACGACAAAAATGGATTG
GATCTTCCACACCATCAAGCAGCATGCTTTGAACGAGCTCGGGGAGCAGAAGCTGATTTCCGAGGAGGAC
CTGAACTGAGGATCCAGACATGATAAGATACATTGATGAGTTTGGACAAACCACAACTAGAATGCAGTGA
AAAAAATGCTTTATTTGTGAAATTTGTGATGCTATTGCTTTATTTGTAACCATTATAAGCTGCAATAAAC
AAGTTAACAACAACAATTGCATTCATTTTATGTTTCAGGTTCAGGGGGAGGTGTGGGAGGTTTTTTAAAG
CAAGTAAAACCTCTACAAATGTGGTATGGCTGATTATGATCCGGCTGCCTCGCGCGTTTCGGTGATGACG
GTGAAAACCTCTGACACATGCAGCTCCCGGAGACGGTCACAGCTTGTCTGTAAGCGGATGCCGGGAGCAG
ACAAGCCCGTCAGGGCGCGTCAGCGGGTGTTGGCGGGTGTCGGGGCGCAGCCATGACCCAGTCACGTAGC
GATAGCGGAGTGTATACTGGCTTAACTATGCGGCATCAGAGCAGATTGTACTGAGAGTGCACCATAGGTC
GACCGGTCGACCGGTCGACCGGTCGACCTATGCGGTGTGAAATACCGCACAGATGCGTAAGGAGAAAATA
CCGCATCAGCGCTCTTCCGCTTCCTCGCTCACTGACTCGCTGCGCTCGGTCGTTCGGCTGCGGCGAGCGG
TATCAGCTCACTCAAAGGCGGTAATACGGTTATCCACAGATC
