>Addgene plasmid #1410 | Myr-(iSH2-p85)-p110alpha-Myc | addgene partial sequence | sequence record 16469 | 1410 with SV40pro-F
CAGAGTAGTGAGGAGGCTTTTTTGGAGGCCTAGGCTTTTGCAAAAAGCTCCTCGATCGAGGGGCTCGCAT
CTCTCCTTCACGCGCCCGCCGCCCTACCTGAGGCCGCCATCCACGCCGGTTGAGTCGCGTTCTGCCGCCT
CCCGCCTGTGGTGCCTCCTGAACTGCGTCCGCCGTCTAGGTAAGTTTAAAGCTCAGGTCGAGACCGGGCC
TTTGTCCGGCGCTCCCTTGGAGCCTACCTAGACTCAGCCGGCTCTCCACGCTTTGCCTGACCCTGCTTGC
TCAACTCTACGTCTTTGTTTCGTTTTCTGTTCTGCGCCGTTACAGATCCAAGCTCCTCGAGATCTTGGTG
GCGTGAAACTCCCGCACCTCTTCGGCCAGCGCCTTGTAGAAGCGCGTACCATGGGGAGCAGCAAGAGCAA
GCCCAAGGACCCCAGCCAGCGCGGGGGACATATGTTATATGAGGAGTACACCCGTACTTCCCAGGAAATC
CAAATGAAAAGAACGGCTATCGAAGCATTTAATGAAACCATAAAAATATTTGAAGAACAATGCCAAACCC
AGGAGCGGTACAGCAAAGAATACATAGGGAAGTTTAAACGCGAAGGCAACGAGAAAGAAATTCAAAGGAT
TATGCATAACCATGATAAGCTGAAGTCGCGTATCAGTGAGATCATTGACAGTAGGAGGAGGTTGGAAGAA
GACTTGAAGAAGCAGGCAGCTGAGTACCGAGAGATCGACAAACGCATGAACAGTATTAAGCCCGGGGGAA
TTTCCGGTGGTGGTGGTGGAATTATGGTACTAGTGGAATGTTTACTCCCCAATGGAATGATAGTGACTTT
AGAATGCCTCCGTGAGGCCACACTCGTCACCATCAAACATGAACTGTTCAGAGAGGCCAGGAAATA
